Addgene plasmid #219385: SFFV-SP140L-Brd 487
Purpose: Transcription factor SP140L with a specific barcode assigned.
Depositing lab: Filipe Pereira. Depositing organization: Center for Neuroscience and Cell Biology, University of Coimbra. Publication: A combinatorial transcription factor screening platform for immune cell reprogramming. Kurochkin I, Altman AR, Caiado I, Pertiga-Cabral D, Halitzki E, Minaeva M, Zimmermannova O, Henriques-Oliveira L, Klein D, Nair M, Oliveira D, Cajal LR, Knittel R, Feick C, Ringner M, Martin M, Cirovic B, Pires CF, Rosa FF, Sitnicka E, Theis FJ, Pereira CF. Cell Syst. 2026 Jan 21;17(1):101457. doi: 10.1016/j.cels.2025.101457. Epub 2026 Jan 14. PubMed 41539305.
Backbone
  Vector backbone: SFFV-MCS
  Backbone size w/o insert (bp): 6638
  Vector type: Lentiviral
Growth in bacteria
  Bacterial resistance: Ampicillin, 100 μg/mL
  Growth temperature: 37°C
  Growth strain: NEB Stable
  Copy number: High Copy
Gene/Insert
  Gene/Insert name: SP140L
  Species: H. sapiens (human)
  Insert size (bp): 1563
  Entrez Gene: SP140L
  Promoter: The spleen focus-forming virus (SFFV) promoter
  Cloning method: Restriction Enzyme; 5′ cloning site Bsp119I (not destroyed); 3′ cloning site BstHI (not destroyed)
Terms and licenses: Academic/Nonprofit Terms; Industry Terms: Not Available to Industry
Depositor comments: Barcode sequence cloned into XbaI restriction site. Design of plasmid is as follows: SFFV-[TF sequence]-WPRE-[Barcode sequence].
How to cite: SFFV-SP140L-Brd 487 was a gift from Filipe Pereira (Addgene plasmid # 219385 ; http://n2t.net/addgene:219385 ; RRID:Addgene_219385)
