[The description below was written by a language model from this plasmid's Addgene catalogue record and pLannotate feature annotations shown in this document.]
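Description:
SFFV-SP140L-Brd 487 is a lentiviral expression plasmid built on the SFFV-MCS backbone that carries the human transcription factor SP140L together with a unique identifying barcode. It is propagated in E. coli through a high-copy ColE1/pUC-type origin and selected with ampicillin via the β-lactamase gene. An f1 origin, lac promoter/operator remnants, a lacZα fragment and T3/T7 promoters are leftovers of a pBluescript-like cloning backbone. The viral portion has a third-generation, self-inactivating layout. An RSV promoter drives a truncated HIV-1 5' LTR, followed by the Ψ packaging signal with a partial gag sequence, the Rev response element for Rev-dependent export of genomic RNA, and the cPPT/CTS. The cassette ends in a ΔU3 3' LTR that disables LTR promoter activity after integration, with an SV40 polyadenylation signal and SV40 origin sequence downstream.

Within the proviral region, the spleen focus-forming virus (SFFV) LTR promoter, which is strong in haematopoietic and many other mammalian cells, drives the SP140L coding sequence of roughly 1.56 kb, inserted between retained restriction sites in the multiple cloning site. A WPRE follows to enhance transcript stability and expression. According to the depositor, the barcode was cloned into an XbaI site downstream of the WPRE, giving the order SFFV–transcription factor–WPRE–barcode. The barcode itself is not annotated in the feature table, and no tag, reporter or mammalian selection marker is recorded. Placing the barcode upstream of the 3' LTR means it is transcribed with the transgene, which would allow the delivered factor to be identified from transcripts or integrated proviruses. The plasmid is one member of a barcoded library used for combinatorial transcription factor screening in immune cell reprogramming.
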