Features (pLannotate 1.2.2; 29 found; start..end, strand, type, name):
     94..112     -  promoter       T7 promoter: promoter for bacteriophage T7 RNA polymerase
    120..275     +  CDS            lacZα (fragment): LacZα fragment of β-galactosidase; lacZ fragment
    280..708     +  rep_origin     f1 ori (sequence partly withheld): f1 bacteriophage origin of replication; arrow indicates direction of (+) strand synthesis
    761..865     +  promoter       AmpR promoter: bla
    866..1726    +  CDS            AmpR: β-lactamase; bla; confers resistance to ampicillin, carbenicillin, and related antibiotics
   1897..2485    +  rep_origin     ori: high-copy-number ColE1/pMB1/pBR322/pUC origin of replication
   2668..2760    +  CDS            lacI (fragment): lac repressor; lacI; The lac repressor binds to the lac operator to inhibit transcription in E. coli. This inhibition can be relieved by adding lactose or isopropyl-β-D-thiogalactopyranoside (IPTG).
   2773..2794    +  protein_bind   CAP binding site: CAP binding activates transcription in the presence of cAMP. E. coli catabolite activator protein
   2809..2839    +  promoter       lac promoter: promoter for the E. coli lac operon
   2847..2863    +  protein_bind   lac operator: The lac repressor binds to the lac operator to inhibit transcription in E. coli. This inhibition can be relieved by adding lactose or isopropyl-β-D-thiogalactopyranoside (IPTG). lac repressor encoded by lacI
   2908..2926    +  promoter       T3 promoter: promoter for bacteriophage T3 RNA polymerase
   2954..3180    +  promoter       RSV promoter: Rous sarcoma virus enhancer/promoter
   3181..3361    +  LTR            5' LTR (truncated): truncated 5' long terminal repeat (LTR) from HIV-1
   3408..3533    +  misc_feature   HIV-1 Ψ: packaging signal of human immunodeficiency virus type 1
   3517..3880    +  CDS            HIV-1 gag (fragment): gag protein from human immunodeficiency virus 1; gag
   4026..4259    +  misc_feature   RRE: The Rev response element (RRE) of HIV-1 allows for Rev-dependent mRNA export from the nucleus to the cytoplasm.
   4636..4736    +  CDS            Rev (fragment): human immunodeficiency virus 1 (HIV-1) Rev protein; rev; enhances nuclear export of unspliced and incompletely spliced viral mRNAs
   4755..4872    +  misc_feature   cPPT/CTS: central polypurine tract and central termination sequence of HIV-1
   4906..5307    +  promoter       SFFV promoter: spleen focus-forming virus long terminal repeat (LTR) promoter
   5317..5340    +  misc_feature   MCS (fragment): pBluescript multiple cloning site
   5365..6924    +  CDS            SP140L (fragment): SP14L_HUMAN - Experimental evidence at protein level: Swiss-Prot protein existence level 1. From Homo sapiens (Human).
   6938..6963    +  misc_feature   MCS (fragment): pBluescript multiple cloning site
   6963..7022    +  CDS            S (fragment): HBSAG_WHV6 - Experimental evidence at transcript level: Swiss-Prot protein existence level 2. The middle envelope protein plays an important role in the budding of the virion. It is involved in the induction of budding in a nucleocapsid independent way. In this process the majority of envelope proteins bud to form subviral lipoprotein particles of 22 nm of diameter that do not contain a nucleocapsid (By similarity). From Woodchuck hepatitis B virus (isolate w64/pWS23) (WHV).
   7154..7557    +  misc_feature   WPRE: woodchuck hepatitis virus posttranscriptional regulatory element
   7615..7674    +  CDS            nef (fragment): NEF_HV1Z2 - Experimental evidence at protein level: Swiss-Prot protein existence level 1. Extracellular Nef protein targets CD4(+) T-lymphocytes for apoptosis by interacting with CXCR4 surface receptors. From Human immunodeficiency virus type 1 group M subtype D (isolate Z2/CDC-Z34) (HIV-1).
   7676..7909    +  LTR            3' LTR (ΔU3): self-inactivating 3' long terminal repeat (LTR) from HIV-1
   7981..8102    +  polyA_signal   SV40 poly(A) signal: SV40 polyadenylation signal
   8121..8142    +  rep_origin     SV40 ori (fragment): SV40 origin of replication
   8142..73      +  rep_origin     SV40 ori (across the origin): SV40 origin of replication
>Addgene plasmid #219385 | SFFV-SP140L-Brd 487 | addgene full sequence | sequence record 490563 | Addgene Long Read Sequencing Result
ATTTATGCAGAGGCCGAGGCCGCCTCGGCCTCTGAGCTATTCCAGAAGTAGTGAGGAGGCTTTTTTGGAG
GCCTAGGGACGTACCCAATTCGCCCTATAGTGAGTCGTATTACGCGCGCTCACTGGCCGTCGTTTTACAA
CGTCGTGACTGGGAAAACCCTGGCGTTACCCAACTTAATCGCCTTGCAGCACATCCCCCTTTCGCCAGCT
GGCGTAATAGCGAAGAGGCCCGCACCGATCGCCCTTCCCAACAGTTGCGCAGCCTGAATGGCGAATGGG
[124 nt withheld, positions 280-403]
C
[91 nt withheld, positions 405-495]
A
[49 nt withheld, positions 497-545]
CCTTTGACGTTGGAGTCCACGTTCTTT
[37 nt withheld, positions 573-609]
ACCCTATCTCGGTCTATTCTTTTGATTTATAAGGGATTTTGCCGATTTCGGCCTATTGGTTAAAAAATGA
GCTGATTTAACAAAAATTTAACGCGAATTTTAACAAAATATTAACGCTTACAATTTAGGTGGCACTTTTC
GGGGAAATGTGCGCGGAACCCCTATTTGTTTATTTTTCTAAATACATTCAAATATGTATCCGCTCATGAG
ACAATAACCCTGATAAATGCTTCAATAATATTGAAAAAGGAAGAGTATGAGTATTCAACATTTCCGTGTC
GCCCTTATTCCCTTTTTTGCGGCATTTTGCCTTCCTGTTTTTGCTCACCCAGAAACGCTGGTGAAAGTAA
AAGATGCTGAAGATCAGTTGGGTGCACGAGTGGGTTACATCGAACTGGATCTCAACAGCGGTAAGATCCT
TGAGAGTTTTCGCCCCGAAGAACGTTTTCCAATGATGAGCACTTTTAAAGTTCTGCTATGTGGCGCGGTA
TTATCCCGTATTGACGCCGGGCAAGAGCAACTCGGTCGCCGCATACACTATTCTCAGAATGACTTGGTTG
AGTACTCACCAGTCACAGAAAAGCATCTTACGGATGGCATGACAGTAAGAGAATTATGCAGTGCTGCCAT
AACCATGAGTGATAACACTGCGGCCAACTTACTTCTGACAACGATCGGAGGACCGAAGGAGCTAACCGCT
TTTTTGCACAACATGGGGGATCATGTAACTCGCCTTGATCGTTGGGAACCGGAGCTGAATGAAGCCATAC
CAAACGACGAGCGTGACACCACGATGCCTGTAGCAATGGCAACAACGTTGCGCAAACTATTAACTGGCGA
ACTACTTACTCTAGCTTCCCGGCAACAATTAATAGACTGGATGGAGGCGGATAAAGTTGCAGGACCACTT
CTGCGCTCGGCCCTTCCGGCTGGCTGGTTTATTGCTGATAAATCTGGAGCCGGTGAGCGTGGGTCTCGCG
GTATCATTGCAGCACTGGGGCCAGATGGTAAGCCCTCCCGTATCGTAGTTATCTACACGACGGGGAGTCA
GGCAACTATGGATGAACGAAATAGACAGATCGCTGAGATAGGTGCCTCACTGATTAAGCATTGGTAACTG
TCAGACCAAGTTTACTCATATATACTTTAGATTGATTTAAAACTTCATTTTTAATTTAAAAGGATCTAGG
TGAAGATCCTTTTTGATAATCTCATGACCAAAATCCCTTAACGTGAGTTTTCGTTCCACTGAGCGTCAGA
CCCCGTAGAAAAGATCAAAGGATCTTCTTGAGATCCTTTTTTTCTGCGCGTAATCTGCTGCTTGCAAACA
AAAAAACCACCGCTACCAGCGGTGGTTTGTTTGCCGGATCAAGAGCTACCAACTCTTTTTCCGAAGGTAA
CTGGCTTCAGCAGAGCGCAGATACCAAATACTGTTCTTCTAGTGTAGCCGTAGTTAGGCCACCACTTCAA
GAACTCTGTAGCACCGCCTACATACCTCGCTCTGCTAATCCTGTTACCAGTGGCTGCTGCCAGTGGCGAT
AAGTCGTGTCTTACCGGGTTGGACTCAAGACGATAGTTACCGGATAAGGCGCAGCGGTCGGGCTGAACGG
GGGGTTCGTGCACACAGCCCAGCTTGGAGCGAACGACCTACACCGAACTGAGATACCTACAGCGTGAGCT
ATGAGAAAGCGCCACGCTTCCCGAAGGGAGAAAGGCGGACAGGTATCCGGTAAGCGGCAGGGTCGGAACA
GGAGAGCGCACGAGGGAGCTTCCAGGGGGAAACGCCTGGTATCTTTATAGTCCTGTCGGGTTTCGCCACC
TCTGACTTGAGCGTCGATTTTTGTGATGCTCGTCAGGGGGGCGGAGCCTATGGAAAAACGCCAGCAACGC
GGCCTTTTTACGGTTCCTGGCCTTTTGCTGGCCTTTTGCTCACATGTTCTTTCCTGCGTTATCCCCTGAT
TCTGTGGATAACCGTATTACCGCCTTTGAGTGAGCTGATACCGCTCGCCGCAGCCGAACGACCGAGCGCA
GCGAGTCAGTGAGCGAGGAAGCGGAAGAGCGCCCAATACGCAAACCGCCTCTCCCCGCGCGTTGGCCGAT
TCATTAATGCAGCTGGCACGACAGGTTTCCCGACTGGAAAGCGGGCAGTGAGCGCAACGCAATTAATGTG
AGTTAGCTCACTCATTAGGCACCCCAGGCTTTACACTTTATGCTTCCGGCTCGTATGTTGTGTGGAATTG
TGAGCGGATAACAATTTCACACAGGAAACAGCTATGACCATGATTACGCCAAGCGCGCAATTAACCCTCA
CTAAAGGGAACAAAAGCTGGAGCTGCAAGCTTAATGTAGTCTTATGCAATACTCTTGTAGTCTTGCAACA
TGGTAACGATGAGTTAGCAACATGCCTTACAAGGAGAGAAAAAGCACCGTGCATGCCGATTGGTGGAAGT
AAGGTGGTACGATCGTGCCTTATTAGGAAGGCAACAGACGGGTCTGACATGGATTGGACGAACCACTGAA
TTGCCGCATTGCAGAGATATTGTATTTAAGTGCCTAGCTCGATACATAAACGGGTCTCTCTGGTTAGACC
AGATCTGAGCCTGGGAGCTCTCTGGCTAACTAGGGAACCCACTGCTTAAGCCTCAATAAAGCTTGCCTTG
AGTGCTTCAAGTAGTGTGTGCCCGTCTGTTGTGTGACTCTGGTAACTAGAGATCCCTCAGACCCTTTTAG
TCAGTGTGGAAAATCTCTAGCAGTGGCGCCCGAACAGGGACTTGAAAGCGAAAGGGAAACCAGAGGAGCT
CTCTCGACGCAGGACTCGGCTTGCTGAAGCGCGCACGGCAAGAGGCGAGGGGCGGCGACTGGTGAGTACG
CCAAAAATTTTGACTAGCGGAGGCTAGAAGGAGAGAGATGGGTGCGAGAGCGTCAGTATTAAGCGGGGGA
GAATTAGATCGCGATGGGAAAAAATTCGGTTAAGGCCAGGGGGAAAGAAAAAATATAAATTAAAACATAT
AGTATGGGCAAGCAGGGAGCTAGAACGATTCGCAGTTAATCCTGGCCTGTTAGAAACATCAGAAGGCTGT
AGACAAATACTGGGACAGCTACAACCATCCCTTCAGACAGGATCAGAAGAACTTAGATCATTATATAATA
CAGTAGCAACCCTCTATTGTGTGCATCAAAGGATAGAGATAAAAGACACCAAGGAAGCTTTAGACAAGAT
AGAGGAAGAGCAAAACAAAAGTAAGACCACCGCACAGCAAGCGGCCGCTGATCTTCAGACCTGGAGGAGG
AGATATGAGGGACAATTGGAGAAGTGAATTATATAAATATAAAGTAGTAAAAATTGAACCATTAGGAGTA
GCACCCACCAAGGCAAAGAGAAGAGTGGTGCAGAGAGAAAAAAGAGCAGTGGGAATAGGAGCTTTGTTCC
TTGGGTTCTTGGGAGCAGCAGGAAGCACTATGGGCGCAGCGTCAATGACGCTGACGGTACAGGCCAGACA
ATTATTGTCTGGTATAGTGCAGCAGCAGAACAATTTGCTGAGGGCTATTGAGGCGCAACAGCATCTGTTG
CAACTCACAGTCTGGGGCATCAAGCAGCTCCAGGCAAGAATCCTGGCTGTGGAAAGATACCTAAAGGATC
AACAGCTCCTGGGGATTTGGGGTTGCTCTGGAAAACTCATTTGCACCACTGCTGTGCCTTGGAATGCTAG
TTGGAGTAATAAATCTCTGGAACAGATTTGGAATCACACGACCTGGATGGAGTGGGACAGAGAAATTAAC
AATTACACAAGCTTAATACACTCCTTAATTGAAGAATCGCAAAACCAGCAAGAAAAGAATGAACAAGAAT
TATTGGAATTAGATAAATGGGCAAGTTTGTGGAATTGGTTTAACATAACAAATTGGCTGTGGTATATAAA
ATTATTCATAATGATAGTAGGAGGCTTGGTAGGTTTAAGAATAGTTTTTGCTGTACTTTCTATAGTGAAT
AGAGTTAGGCAGGGATATTCACCATTATCGTTTCAGACCCACCTCCCAACCCCGAGGGGACCCGACAGGC
CCGAAGGAATAGAAGAAGAAGGTGGAGAGAGAGACAGAGACAGATCCATTCGATTAGTGAACGGATCTCG
ACGGTATCGGTTAACTTTTAAAAGAAAAGGGGGGATTGGGGGGTACAGTGCAGGGGAAAGAATAGTAGAC
ATAATAGCAACAGACATACAAACTAAAGAATTACAAAAACAAATTACAAAAATTCAAAATTTTATCGATC
ACGAGACTAGCCTCGAGCTGGCTGCAGTAACGCCATTTTGCAAGGCATGGAAAAATACCAAACCAAGAAT
AGAGAAGTTCAGATCAAGGGCGGGTACATGAAAATAGCTAACGTTGGGCCAAACAGGATATCTGCGGTGA
GCAGTTTCGGCCCCGGCCCGGGGCCAAGAACAGATGGTCACCGCAGTTTCGGCCCCGGCCCGAGGCCAAG
AACAGATGGTCCCCAGATATGGCCCAACCCTCAGCAGTTTCTTAAGACCCATCAGATGTTTCCAGGCTCC
CCCAAGGACCTGAAATGACCCTGCGCCTTATTTGAATTAACCAATCAGCCTGCTTCTCGCTTCTGTTCGC
GCGCTTCTGCTTCCCGAGCTCTATAAAAGAGCTCACAACCCCTCACTCGGCGCGCCAGTCCTCCGACAGA
CTGAGTCGGCCGGTCGAATCAAGCTTATCGATACCGTCGACGGATCCGCTAGCCCGCGGTTCGAAATGGC
AGGTGGGGGCAGCGACCTGAGCACCAGGCTGTTCACGGAAGACCAGGATGTAGATGAGGGACTTGTCTAT
GACACTGTATTCAAGCACTTCAAAAGACATAAGCTGGAGATATCAAATGCAATAAAAAAGACATTTCCAT
TCCTTGAGGGCCTCCGCGATCGGGAACTCATCACAAATAAAATGTTTGAAGATTCTGAAGATTCTTGTAG
AAACCTGGTCCCTGTACAAAGAGTGGTGTACAATGTTCTCAGTGAACTGGAGAAGACATTTAACCTGTCA
GTTTTGGAAGCACTGTTCAGCGAGGTCAACATGCAGGAATACCCCGATTTAATTCACATTTATAAAAGCT
TCAAAAATGCAATCCAAGACAAATTGTCTTTCCAAGAAAGTGATCGAAAAGAAAGGGAAGAGAGGCCTGA
CATCAAACTAAGTCTTAAACAAGGAGAAGTGCCAGAAAGCCCGGAAGCAAGGAAGGAAAGTGACCAAGCA
TGTGGCAAAATGGATACTGTGGATATTGCAAACAACTCTACTTTGGGAAAACCCAAGAGGAAAAGAAGAA
AAAAGAAGGGGCATGGCTGGAGCAGAATGGGAACGAGAACGCAGAAAAACAACCAACAAAATGATAACAG
CAAAGCCGATGGCCAGCTGGTCTCGAGTGAAAAGAAGGCGAACATGAATCTGAAAGACCTTTCCAAGATT
AGGGGGAGAAAGAGAGGCAAACCTGGAACCCACTTTACTCAGAGTGACAGAGCTCCACAGAAAAGAGTCC
GATCAAGAGGAACCTTGGCAAAGTGTATACAGACTGAGGATGGAAAATGGTTCACCCCCATGGAATTTGA
AATCAAAGGAGGCTACGCAAGATCAAAGAACTGGAGGCTGAGTGTGCGCTGTGGCGGGTGGCCCCTACGA
CGGCTGATGGAGGAAGGATCTCTACCTAATCCTCCAAGAATATATTACAGGAACAAAAAGAGAATACTGA
AGTCTCAAAACAATAGCTCAGTTGACCCTTGTATGAGAAACTTGGATGAGTGTGAGGTGTGCCGGGACGG
AGGGGAGCTGTTCTGTTGCGACACTTGTTCAAGAGTCTTCCATGAGGACTGCCACATCCCACCTGTGGAA
AGTGAGAAGACCCCGTGGAATTGCATCTTCTGCAGGATGAAGGAGTCTCCGGGAAGCCAACAGTGTTGTC
AGGAATCTGAGGTCCTGGAGAGGCAGATGTGTCCTGAGGAACAGTTGAAATGTGAGTTCCTCCTCTTGAA
AGTCTATTGCTGTTCTGAGAGCTCCTTTTTTGCCAAGATTCCATACTATTATTATATTAGAGAGGCGTGT
CAAGGCCTGAAGGAGCCCATGTGGTTGGATAAAATCAAGAAAAGGCTGAATGAGCACGGTTACCCCCAAG
TGGAGGGGTTTGTACAAGACATGCGCCTCATCTTCCAGAACCACAGGGCCTCTTACAAGTATAAGGATTT
TGGCCAAATGGGACTTAGACTGGAGGCTGAATTTGAGAAGGATTTCAAGGAAGTGTTTGCTATTCAGGAA
ACAAATGGGAACAGTTGATAGACCGGTCGGATCCCCCGGGCTGCAGGAATTCGAGCATCTTACCGCCATT
TATTCCCATATTTGTTCTGTTTTTCTTGATTTGGGTATACATTTAAATGTTAATAAAACAAAATGGTGGG
GCAATCATTTACATTTTTAGGGATATGTAATTACTAGTTCAGGTGTATTGCCACAAGACAAACATGTTAA
GAAACTTTCCCGTTATTTACGCTCTGTTCCTGTTAATCAACCTCTGGATTACAAAATTTGTGAAAGATTG
ACTGATATTCTTAACTATGTTGCTCCTTTTACGCTGTGTGGATATGCTGCTTTAATGCCTCTGTATCATG
CTATTGCTTCCCGTACGGCTTTCGTTTTCTCCTCCTTGTATAAATCCTGGTTGCTGTCTCTTTATGAGGA
GTTGTGGCCCGTTGTCCGTCAACGTGGCGTGGTGTGCTCTGTGTTTGCTGACGCAACCCCCACTGGCTGG
GGCATTGCCACCACCTGTCAACTCCTTTCTGGGACTTTCGCTTTCCCCCTCCCGATCGCCACGGCAGAAC
TCATCGCCGCCTGCCTTGCCCGCTGCTGGACAGGGGCTAGGTTGCTGGGCACTGATAATTCCGTGGTGTT
GTCGGGGAAGCTGACGTCCTTTGCAATTCGATATCAAGCTGTACCTTCTAGATGTACACTGAATGGAGCG
CTTCTAGACCAATGACTTACAAGGCAGCTGTAGATCTTAGCCACTTTTTAAAAGAAAAGGGGGGACTGGA
AGGGCTAATTCACTCCCAACGAAGACAAGATCTGCTTTTTGCTTGTACTGGGTCTCTCTGGTTAGACCAG
ATCTGAGCCTGGGAGCTCTCTGGCTAACTAGGGAACCCACTGCTTAAGCCTCAATAAAGCTTGCCTTGAG
TGCTTCAAGTAGTGTGTGCCCGTCTGTTGTGTGACTCTGGTAACTAGAGATCCCTCAGACCCTTTTAGTC
AGTGTGGAAAATCTCTAGCAGTAGTAGTTCATGTCATCTTATTATTCAGTATTTATAACTTGCAAAGAAA
TGAATATCAGAGAGTGAGAGGAACTTGTTTATTGCAGCTTATAATGGTTACAAATAAAGCAATAGCATCA
CAAATTTCACAAATAAAGCATTTTTTTCACTGCATTCTAGTTGTGGTTTGTCCAAACTCATCAATGTATC
TTATCATGTCTGGCTCTAGCTATCCCGCCCCTAACTCCGCCCATCCCGCCCCTAACTCCGCCCAGTTCCG
CCCATTCTCCGCCCCATGGCTGACTAATTTTTTTT
