>Addgene plasmid #219385 | SFFV-SP140L-Brd 487 | depositor partial sequence | sequence record 428636 | Barcode sequence
TGTACACTGAATGGAGCGCT
